>Addgene plasmid #214511 | AiP1661 - pAAV-AiE2343m-minBG-SYFP2-WPRE-BGHpA | addgene full sequence | sequence record 432543 | Addgene NGS Result
CAACACTCAACTCTATCTCGGGCTATTCTTTTGATTTATAAGGGATTTTGCCGATTTCGGTCTATTGGTT
AAAAAATGAGCTGATTTAACAAAAATTTAACGCGAATTTTAACAAAATATTAACGTTTACAATTTTATGG
TGCACTCTCAGTACAATCTGCTCTGATGCCGCATAGTTAAGCCAGCCCCGACACCCGCCAACACCCGCTG
ACGCGCCCTGACGGGCTTGTCTGCTCCCGGCATCCGCTTACAGACAAGCTGTGACCGTCTCCGGGAGCTG
CATGTGTCAGAGGTTTTCACCGTCATCACCGAAACGCGCGAGACGAAAGGGCCTCGTGATACGCCTATTT
TTATAGGTTAATGTCATGATAATAATGGTTTCTTAGACGTCAGGTGGCACTTTTCGGGGAAATGTGCGCG
GAACCCCTATTTGTTTATTTTTCTAAATACATTCAAATATGTATCCGCTCATGAGACAATAACCCTGATA
AATGCTTCAATAATATTGAAAAAGGAAGAGTATGAGTATTCAACATTTCCGTGTCGCCCTTATTCCCTTT
TTTGCGGCATTTTGCCTTCCTGTTTTTGCTCACCCAGAAACGCTGGTGAAAGTAAAAGATGCTGAAGATC
AGTTGGGTGCACGAGTGGGTTACATCGAACTGGATCTCAACAGCGGTAAGATCCTTGAGAGTTTTCGCCC
CGAAGAACGTTTTCCAATGATGAGCACTTTTAAAGTTCTGCTATGTGGCGCGGTATTATCCCGTATTGAC
GCCGGGCAAGAGCAACTCGGTCGCCGCATACACTATTCTCAGAATGACTTGGTTGAGTACTCACCAGTCA
CAGAAAAGCATCTTACGGATGGCATGACAGTAAGAGAATTATGCAGTGCTGCCATAACCATGAGTGATAA
CACTGCGGCCAACTTACTTCTGACAACGATCGGAGGACCGAAGGAGCTAACCGCTTTTTTGCACAACATG
GGGGATCATGTAACTCGCCTTGATCGTTGGGAACCGGAGCTGAATGAAGCCATACCAAACGACGAGCGTG
ACACCACGATGCCTGTAGCAATGGCAACAACGTTGCGCAAACTATTAACTGGCGAACTACTTACTCTAGC
TTCCCGGCAACAATTAATAGACTGGATGGAGGCGGATAAAGTTGCAGGACCACTTCTGCGCTCGGCCCTT
CCGGCTGGCTGGTTTATTGCTGATAAATCTGGAGCCGGTGAGCGTGGGTCTCGCGGTATCATTGCAGCAC
TGGGGCCAGATGGTAAGCCCTCCCGTATCGTAGTTATCTACACGACGGGGAGTCAGGCAACTATGGATGA
ACGAAATAGACAGATCGCTGAGATAGGTGCCTCACTGATTAAGCATTGGTAACTGTCAGACCAAGTTTAC
TCATATATACTTTAGATTGATTTAAAACTTCATTTTTAATTTAAAAGGATCTAGGTGAAGATCCTTTTTG
ATAATCTCATGACCAAAATCCCTTAACGTGAGTTTTCGTTCCACTGAGCGTCAGACCCCGTAGAAAAGAT
CAAAGGATCTTCTTGAGATCCTTTTTTTCTGCGCGTAATCTGCTGCTTGCAAACAAAAAAACCACCGCTA
CCAGCGGTGGTTTGTTTGCCGGATCAAGAGCTACCAACTCTTTTTCCGAAGGTAACTGGCTTCAGCAGAG
CGCAGATACCAAATACTGTTCTTCTAGTGTAGCCGTAGTTAGGCCACCACTTCAAGAACTCTGTAGCACC
GCCTACATACCTCGCTCTGCTAATCCTGTTACCAGTGGCTGCTGCCAGTGGCGATAAGTCGTGTCTTACC
GGGTTGGACTCAAGACGATAGTTACCGGATAAGGCGCAGCGGTCGGGCTGAACGGGGGGTTCGTGCACAC
AGCCCAGCTTGGAGCGAACGACCTACACCGAACTGAGATACCTACAGCGTGAGCTATGAGAAAGCGCCAC
GCTTCCCGAAGGGAGAAAGGCGGACAGGTATCCGGTAAGCGGCAGGGTCGGAACAGGAGAGCGCACGAGG
GAGCTTCCAGGGGGAAACGCCTGGTATCTTTATAGTCCTGTCGGGTTTCGCCACCTCTGACTTGAGCGTC
GATTTTTGTGATGCTCGTCAGGGGGGCGGAGCCTATGGAAAAACGCCAGCAACGCGGCCTTTTTACGGTT
CCTGGCCTTTTGCTGGCCTTTTGCTCACATGTCCTGCAGGCAGCTGCGCGCTCGCTCGCTCACTGAGGCC
GCCCGGGCGTCGGGCGACCTTTGGTCGCCCGGCCTCAGTGAGCGAGCGAGCGCGCAGAGAGGGAGTGGCC
AACTCCATCACTAGGGGTTCCTGCGGCCGCACGCGTTGTAAGAGTAATAATCGTTAACCACAAGTAAGAA
GATTTTCCTTTCATTTCCTCATTCCTAAGTATTCCCAAGCCGACAAGTACCTTGTCATTATGTGGCTGCT
CCAGCCACGCTTACGGGTTTTGAGAGCAATGTGATTAGATAGTGGCATAAACTTATGAGATGTTTAGCAT
ATGACATCATCTGGTGGTATTTGCCTCTCATTTGGCCTGACTAGAGAGAGCAATGCTTACTGCAGTGAAA
TGCCTTTCTGTTGGCAGAATTTCAGCATCAGGGAGCATTGTTGGTAGCCCTTTAGTAGCTCCTGCCTACT
TTACATACATCGATGAACCAACCAAAAACTATTATGAAATGGAATGGTTTTGGTAAGAAATCTTGTTATG
ATTAAGAGAAACAAACAAAATGTTAAAAAGCGGTCTGGGAAAGCTTCATGTGGACCATGAGATATGACCC
AATTTTTCAAGGCAGATTAAAATAAAGACAGAGGAAAGAAAGGAAGGAAGGCGGAGCTCGGGCTGGGCAT
AAAAGTCAGGGCAGAGCCATCTATTGCTTACATTTGCTTCTGGGATCCAGATCTTTCGAAGCTAGCGCTA
CCGGTCGCCACCATGGTGAGCAAGGGCGAGGAGCTGTTCACCGGGGTGGTGCCCATCCTGGTCGAGCTGG
ACGGCGACGTAAACGGCCACAAGTTCAGCGTGTCCGGCGAGGGCGAGGGCGATGCCACCTACGGCAAGCT
GACCCTGAAGCTGATCTGCACCACCGGCAAGCTGCCCGTGCCCTGGCCCACCCTCGTGACCACCCTGGGC
TACGGCGTGCAGTGCTTCGCCCGCTACCCCGACCACATGAAGCAGCACGACTTCTTCAAGTCCGCCATGC
CCGAAGGCTACGTCCAGGAGCGCACCATCTTCTTCAAGGACGACGGCAACTACAAGACCCGCGCCGAGGT
GAAGTTCGAGGGCGACACCCTGGTGAACCGCATCGAGCTGAAGGGCATCGACTTCAAGGAGGACGGCAAC
ATCCTGGGGCACAAGCTGGAGTACAACTACAACAGCCACAACGTCTATATCACCGCCGACAAGCAGAAGA
ACGGCATCAAGGCCAACTTCAAGATCCGCCACAACATCGAGGACGGCGGCGTGCAGCTCGCCGACCACTA
CCAGCAGAACACCCCCATCGGCGACGGCCCCGTGCTGCTGCCCGACAACCACTACCTGAGCTACCAGTCC
AAGCTGAGCAAAGACCCCAACGAGAAGCGCGATCACATGGTCCTGCTGGAGTTCGTGACCGCCGCCGGGA
TCACTCTCGGCATGGACGAGCTGTACAAGTAAGTCGACGGCGCGCCGCGGCCGCGAATTCGATATCATAA
TCAACCTCTGGATTACAAAATTTGTGAAAGATTGACTGGTATTCTTAACTATGTTGCTCCTTTTACGCTA
TGTGGATACGCTGCTTTAATGCCTTTGTATCATGCTATTGCTTCCCGTATGGCTTTCATTTTCTCCTCCT
TGTATAAATCCTGGTTAGTTCTTGCCACGGCGGAACTCATCGCCGCCTGCCTTGCCCGCTGCTGGACAGG
GGCTCGGCTGTTGGGCACTGACAATTCCGTGGCTCGAGAGATCTTCGACTGTGCCTTCTAGTTGCCAGCC
ATCTGTTGTTTGCCCCTCCCCCGTGCCTTCCTTGACCCTGGAAGGTGCCACTCCCACTGTCCTTTCCTAA
TAAAATGAGGAAATTGCATCGCATTGTCTGAGTAGGTGTCATTCTATTCTGGGGGGTGGGGTGGGGCAGG
ACAGCAAGGGGGAGGATTGGGAAGACAATAGCAGGCATGAGATCTCACGTGCGGACCGAGCGGCCGCAGG
AACCCCTAGTGATGGAGTTGGCCACTCCCTCTCTGCGCGCTCGCTCGCTCACTGAGGCCGGGCGACCAAA
GGTCGCCCGACGCCCGGGCTTTGCCCGGGCGGCCTCAGTGAGCGAGCGAGCGCGCAGCTGCCTGCAGGGG
CGCCTGATGCGGTATTTTCTCCTTACGCATCTGTGCGGTATTTCACACCGCATA
[95 nt withheld, positions 4395-4489]
T
[46 nt withheld, positions 4491-4536]
C
[141 nt withheld, positions 4538-4678]
CCTTTGACGTTGGAGTCCACGTTCTTTAATAGTGGACTCTTGTTCCAAACTGGAA
Features (pLannotate 1.2.2; 14 found; start..end, strand, type, name):
    136..185     -  misc_feature   bom (fragment): basis of mobility region from pBR322
    287..322     -  CDS            rop (fragment): Rop protein, which maintains plasmids at low copy number; rop
    417..521     +  promoter       AmpR promoter: bla
    522..1382    +  CDS            AmpR: β-lactamase; bla; confers resistance to ampicillin, carbenicillin, and related antibiotics
   1553..2141    +  rep_origin     ori: high-copy-number ColE1/pMB1/pBR322/pUC origin of replication
   2214..2241    +  repeat_region  AAV2 ITR (fragment): inverted terminal repeat of adeno-associated virus serotype 2 inverted
   2270..2297    +  repeat_region  AAV2 ITR (fragment): inverted terminal repeat of adeno-associated virus serotype 2 inverted
   2953..3669    +  CDS            SYFP2: SYFP2 is a basic (constitutively fluorescent) yellow fluorescent protein published in 2006, derived from Aequorea victoria. It is reported to be a very rapidly-maturing monomer with moderate acid sensitivity.
   3709..3866    +  misc_feature   WPRE (fragment): woodchuck hepatitis virus posttranscriptional regulatory element
   3872..3952    +  misc_feature   WPRE (fragment): woodchuck hepatitis virus posttranscriptional regulatory element
   3969..4080    +  polyA_signal   bGH poly(A) signal: bovine growth hormone polyadenylation signal
   4198..4338    +  repeat_region  AAV2 ITR: inverted terminal repeat of adeno-associated virus serotype 2 inverted
   4343..4394    -  misc_feature   bom (fragment): basis of mobility region from pBR322
   4413..135     +  rep_origin     f1 ori (across the origin) (sequence partly withheld): f1 bacteriophage origin of replication; arrow indicates direction of (+) strand synthesis
