[The description below was written by a language model from this plasmid's Addgene catalogue record and pLannotate feature annotations shown in this document.]
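Description:
AiP1661 - pAAV-AiE2343m-minBG-SYFP2-WPRE-BGHpA is an AAV transfer plasmid built on a pAAV2 backbone and intended for packaging into recombinant adeno-associated virus for delivery to brain tissue. In bacteria it is maintained as a high-copy plasmid through a ColE1/pUC-type origin and selected with ampicillin via the β-lactamase gene and its own promoter. An f1 phage origin is also present, along with short remnants of the pBR322 bom and rop regions that are backbone leftovers rather than functional parts.

The payload sits between AAV2 inverted terminal repeats, which provide the signals for replication and encapsidation of the vector genome. The downstream ITR is annotated in full, whereas the upstream one is detected only as two short fragments, a common outcome for these structured repeats in sequencing-based annotation. Inside the ITRs, the AiE2343m enhancer is placed upstream of the minBG minimal promoter. Neither element is called out in the feature table, but they presumably occupy the unannotated stretch between the upstream ITR and the reporter. A minimal promoter has little activity by itself, so expression depends on the enhancer, which is meant to restrict transcription to particular brain cell populations. The record does not say which populations are targeted. The expressed gene is SYFP2, a rapidly maturing monomeric yellow fluorescent protein, followed by a WPRE (annotated as two fragments, suggesting a shortened variant) to boost transcript stability and expression, and a bovine growth hormone polyadenylation signal. The enhancer was inserted by Gibson assembly. The construct serves as a fluorescent reporter virus for evaluating and exploiting enhancer-driven, cell-type-selective labelling in the brain.
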