Addgene plasmid #214511: AiP1661 - pAAV-AiE2343m-minBG-SYFP2-WPRE-BGHpA
Purpose: AiE2343m is an enhancer sequence, designed to drive AAV-mediated transgene expression in specific populations of brain cells
Depositing lab: Allen Institute for Brain Science & Bosiljka Tasic. Depositing organization: Allen Institute. Publication: A suite of enhancer AAVs and transgenic mouse lines for genetic access to cortical cell types. Ben-Simon Y, Hooper M, Narayan S, Daigle TL, Dwivedi D, Way SW, Oster A, Stafford DA, Mich JK, Taormina MJ, Martinez RA, Opitz-Araya X, Roth JR, Alexander JR, Allen S, Amster A, Arbuckle J, Ayala A, Baker PM, Bakken TE, Barcelli T, Barta S, Bendrick J, Bertagnolli D, Bielstein C, Bishwakarma P, Bowlus J, Boyer G, Brouner K, Casian B, Casper T, Chakka AB, Chakrabarty R, Chance RK, Chavan S, Clark M, Colbert K, Collman F, Daniel S, Departee M, DiValentin P, Donadio N, Dotson N, Egdorf T, Fliss T, Gabitto M, Garcia J, Gary A, Gasperini M, Gloe J, Goldy J, Gore BB, Graybuck L, Greisman N, Haeseleer F, Halterman C, Haradon Z, Hastings SD, Helback O, Ho W, Hockemeyer D, Huang C, Huff S, Hunker A, Johansen N, Jones D, Juneau Z, Kalmbach B, Kannan M, Khem S, Kussick E, Kutsal R, Larsen R, Lee C, Lee AY, Leibly M, Lenz GH, Li S, Liang E, Lusk N, Madigan Z, Malloy J, Malone J, McCue R, Melchor J, Mollenkopf T, Moosman S, Morin E, Newman D, Ng L, Ngo K, Omstead V, Otto S, Oyama A, Pena N, Pham T, Phillips E, Pom CA, Potekhina L, Ransford S, Ray PL, Rette D, Reynoldson C, Rimorin C, Rocha D, Ruiz A, Sanchez REA, Sawyer L, Sedeno-Cortes A, Sevigny JP, Shapovalova N, Shepard N, Shulga L, Sigler AR, Siverts L, Soliman S, Somasundaram S, Staats B, Stewart K, Szelenyi E, Tieu M, Trader C, Tran A, van Velthoven CTJ, Walker M, Wang Y, Weed N, Wirthlin M, Wood T, Wynalda B, Yao Z, Zhou T, Ariza J, Dee N, Reding M, Ronellenfitch K, Mufti S, Sunkin SM, Smith KA, Esposito L, Waters J, Thyagarajan B, Yao S, Lein ES, Zeng H, Levi BP, Ngai J, Ting JT, Tasic B. Cell. 2025 May 16:S0092-8674(25)00513-6. doi: 10.1016/j.cell.2025.05.002. PubMed 40403729.
Backbone
  Vector backbone: pAAV2
  Vector type: AAV
Growth in bacteria
  Bacterial resistance: Ampicillin, 100 μg/mL
  Growth temperature: 37°C
  Growth strain: NEB Stable
  Copy number: High Copy
Gene/Insert
  Gene/Insert name: SYFP2
  Species: Synthetic
  Promoter: minBG
  Cloning method: Gibson Cloning
Terms and licenses: Academic/Nonprofit Terms; Industry Terms: Not Available to Industry
Depositor comments: 5' Cloning Site: SgrAI (destroyed), 3' Cloning Site: SgrAI (destroyed). Please visit https://doi.org/10.1101/2024.06.10.597244 for bioRxiv preprint.
How to cite: AiP1661 - pAAV-AiE2343m-minBG-SYFP2-WPRE-BGHpA was a gift from Allen Institute for Brain Science & Bosiljka Tasic (Addgene plasmid # 214511 ; http://n2t.net/addgene:214511 ; RRID:Addgene_214511)
